Addgene plasmid #221285: pMSCV-FKBP-Myoglobin(pLxIS-PLPLR)
Purpose: Expression of Myoglobin (pLxIS-PLPLR) in mammalian cells by retroviral transduction
Depositing lab: Jonathan Kagan. Depositing organization: Boston Children's Hospital. Publication: pLxIS-containing domains are biochemically flexible regulators of interferons and metabolism. Landau LM, Chaudhary N, Tien YC, Rogozinska M, Joshi S, Yao C, Crowley J, Hullahalli K, Campbell IW, Waldor MK, Haigis M, Kagan JC. Mol Cell. 2024 Jul 11;84(13):2436-2454.e10. doi: 10.1016/j.molcel.2024.05.030. Epub 2024 Jun 25. PubMed 38925114.
Backbone
  Vector backbone: pMSCV-IRES-GFP
  Vector type: Retroviral
Growth in bacteria
  Bacterial resistance: Ampicillin, 100 μg/mL
  Growth temperature: 37°C
  Growth strain: NEB Stable
  Copy number: High Copy
Gene/Insert
  Gene/Insert name: Myoglobin (pLxIS-PLPLR)
  Species: Synthetic
  Entrez Gene: Mb (a.k.a. AI325109)
  Tag / fusion protein: 3xFLAG-4xFKBP (N terminal on insert)
  Cloning method: Restriction Enzyme; 5′ cloning site BglII (not destroyed); 3′ cloning site NotI (not destroyed)
Terms and licenses: Academic/Nonprofit Terms; Industry Terms: Not Available to Industry
How to cite: pMSCV-FKBP-Myoglobin(pLxIS-PLPLR) was a gift from Jonathan Kagan (Addgene plasmid # 221285 ; http://n2t.net/addgene:221285 ; RRID:Addgene_221285)
