[The description below was written by a language model from this plasmid's Addgene catalogue record and pLannotate feature annotations shown in this document.]
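Description:
pMSCV-FKBP-Myoglobin(pLxIS-PLPLR) is a gammaretroviral expression vector built on the pMSCV-IRES-GFP backbone and intended for delivering a transgene to mammalian cells by retroviral transduction. In bacteria it is maintained through a high-copy ColE1/pUC-type origin and selected with ampicillin via the β-lactamase gene. Several short annotated fragments (lacI, rop, bom, lacZα, TcR, env) are residual backbone sequences with no evident function. The viral portion consists of murine embryonic stem cell virus 5′ and 3′ LTRs, the MESV Ψ packaging signal and a truncated, start-codon-less MMLV gag segment. Together these allow the transcript to be packaged into virions when gag-pol and envelope functions are supplied in trans. No separate internal promoter is annotated, so expression presumably derives from the 5′ LTR.

The insert, cloned between BglII and NotI, encodes mouse myoglobin (Mb) carrying an N-terminal 3xFLAG-4xFKBP fusion. The record lists it as a synthetic variant designated "pLxIS-PLPLR". The name implies a pLxIS-type motif in an altered PLPLR form, but the record does not detail where or how the sequence was modified. The automated annotation picks up only two FKBP-like segments (one matched to human FKBP12, one to a fungal homologue) and no FLAG tag, so the table captures the tandem tag only partially. Tandem FKBP domains are commonly used to induce oligomerisation with a dimerising ligand, though this use is not stated here. Downstream, an EMCV IRES drives EGFP from the same transcript, marking transduced cells. The associated publication concerns pLxIS-containing domains as regulators of interferons and metabolism, which suggests the construct serves to test such a motif on a myoglobin scaffold.
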