Features (pLannotate 1.2.2; 22 found; start..end, strand, type, name):
    742..1026    +  CDS            FPR2 (fragment): FKBP2_CRYNB - Protein inferred from homology: Swiss-Prot protein existence level 3. PPIases accelerate the folding of proteins. It catalyzes the cis-trans isomerization of proline imidic peptide bonds in oligopeptides (By similarity). From Cryptococcus neoformans var. neoformans serotype D (strain B-3501A) (Filobasidiella neoformans).
   1021..1341    +  CDS            FKBP1A: FKB1A_HUMAN - Also known as FKBP1, FKBP12. Experimental evidence at protein level: Swiss-Prot protein existence level 1. Keeps in an inactive conformation TGFBR1, the TGF-beta type I serine/threonine kinase receptor, preventing TGF-beta receptor activation in absence of ligand. Recruits SMAD7 to ACVR1B which prevents the association of SMAD2 and SMAD3 with the activin receptor complex, thereby blocking the activin signal. May modulate the RYR1 calcium channel activity. PPIases accelerate the folding of proteins. It catalyzes the cis-trans isomerization of proline imidic peptide bonds in oligop
   1360..1821    +  CDS            Mb: MYG_MOUSE - Experimental evidence at protein level: Swiss-Prot protein existence level 1. Serves as a reserve supply of oxygen and facilitates the movement of oxygen within muscles. From Mus musculus (Mouse).
   1844..1877    -  misc_feature   MCS (fragment): pBluescript multiple cloning site
   1979..2441    +  misc_feature   IRES: internal ribosome entry site (IRES) of the encephalomyocarditis virus (EMCV)
   2455..3174    +  CDS            EGFP: the original enhanced GFP (Yang et al., 1996) mammalian codon-optimized
   3236..3750    +  LTR            3' LTR: 3' long terminal repeat from murine embryonic stem cell virus
   3912..3928    -  protein_bind   lac operator: The lac repressor binds to the lac operator to inhibit transcription in E. coli. This inhibition can be relieved by adding lactose or isopropyl-β-D-thiogalactopyranoside (IPTG). lac repressor encoded by lacI
   3936..3966    -  promoter       lac promoter: promoter for the E. coli lac operon
   3981..4002    -  protein_bind   CAP binding site: CAP binding activates transcription in the presence of cAMP. E. coli catabolite activator protein
   4015..4107    -  CDS            lacI (fragment): lac repressor; lacI; The lac repressor binds to the lac operator to inhibit transcription in E. coli. This inhibition can be relieved by adding lactose or isopropyl-β-D-thiogalactopyranoside (IPTG).
   4290..4878    -  rep_origin     ori: high-copy-number ColE1/pMB1/pBR322/pUC origin of replication
   5049..5909    -  CDS            AmpR: β-lactamase; bla; confers resistance to ampicillin, carbenicillin, and related antibiotics
   5910..6014    -  promoter       AmpR promoter: bla
   6109..6144    +  CDS            rop (fragment): Rop protein, which maintains plasmids at low copy number; rop
   6246..6345    +  misc_feature   bom (fragment): basis of mobility region from pBR322
   6351..6500    -  CDS            lacZα (fragment): LacZα fragment of β-galactosidase; lacZ fragment
   6500..6701    -  CDS            TcR (fragment): tetracycline efflux protein; tet; confers resistance to tetracycline
   6702..6800    +  CDS            env (fragment): murine leukemia virus gPr80 envelope polyprotein precursor; env; proteolytically cleaved into gp70SU and p15TM subunits
   6842..7358    +  LTR            5' LTR: 5' long terminal repeat from murine embryonic stem cell virus
   7422..7763    +  misc_feature   MESV Ψ: packaging signal of murine embryonic stem cell virus
   7830..8246    +  CDS            gag (truncated): truncated Moloney murine leukemia virus (MMLV) gag gene lacking the start codon
>Addgene plasmid #221285 | pMSCV-FKBP-Myoglobin(pLxIS-PLPLR) | addgene full sequence | sequence record 438525 | Addgene NGS Result
AGATCTGCCACCATGGACTACAAAGACGACGATGATAAAGGAGTTCAGGTGGAGACTATTTCTCCTGGAG
ATGGCCGCACTTTCCCAAAACGCGGTCAGACATGCGTGGTGCATTACACCGGCATGCTGGAGGACGGCAA
GAAGGTGGACTCTTCTAGAGACAGAAATAAGCCCTTTAAATTCATGCTTGGAAAGCAAGAAGTGATCCGC
GGTTGGGAAGAGGGTGTCGCCCAGATGAGCGTGGGGCAGCGCGCCAAGTTGACCATTTCTCCCGACTATG
CTTACGGTGCAACAGGCCATCCCGGAATAATTCCTCCTCATGCAACACTCGTCTTTGACGTTGAACTTTT
GAAGCTGGAGACTCGGGGGGTACAGGTTGAAACAATCTCACCAGGTGATGGGCGCACTTTTCCAAAAAGA
GGACAAACATGCGTGGTACACTACACTGGAATGTTGGAGGATGGTAAGAAAGTGGACTCTAGTAGAGATC
GGAATAAGCCATTTAAGTTTATGCTTGGGAAACAAGAGGTAATTCGCGGCTGGGAGGAAGGGGTAGCCCA
AATGAGTGTTGGCCAACGCGCCAAACTGACTATCAGTCCAGACTATGCCTATGGAGCCACCGGACATCCA
GGCATTATTCCTCCTCACGCCACCCTTGTCTTTGATGTAGAGCTTCTGAAGTTGGAGACTAGAGGGGTAC
AAGTGGAGACAATATCCCCCGGTGACGGACGAACATTTCCTAAGCGCGGACAAACTTGCGTGGTGCACTA
TACAGGTATGCTGGAGGATGGAAAAAAGGTTGATAGCTCACGCGACCGAAACAAACCTTTTAAATTCATG
CTCGGTAAACAGGAAGTCATTCGCGGGTGGGAGGAAGGTGTGGCTCAGATGTCCGTGGGTCAGCGGGCTA
AATTGACAATAAGCCCCGATTATGCATACGGGGCCACCGGTCATCCTGGAATCATACCACCTCATGCAAC
ACTTGTATTCGATGTCGAACTGCTCAAGCTCGAGACACGGGGAGTGCAGGTAGAGACAATTTCCCCAGGC
GACGGGAGGACTTTTCCTAAAAGGGGCCAAACTTGTGTCGTCCACTACACCGGAATGCTTGAAGATGGCA
AAAAAGTAGATAGCTCAAGAGACAGGAACAAACCATTCAAGTTCATGCTGGGTAAGCAAGAAGTTATTCG
AGGGTGGGAAGAGGGCGTAGCCCAGATGTCTGTTGGTCAAAGAGCTAAGCTGACCATTTCACCCGATTAC
GCCTATGGCGCCACTGGTCACCCTGGTATTATACCTCCCCACGCTACACTCGTGTTCGACGTCGAGCTCC
TCAAGCTCGAAGGGGCTGGCGCTGGAGCCATGGGGCTCAGCGACGGCGAGTGGCAGCTTGTCCTTAATGT
ATGGGGGAAAGTGAATCTGGTGATTTCAGGGCATGGCCAGGAAGTCTTGATAGGTTTGTTCAAACCCCTG
CCTCTGCGACTGGATAAGTTTGATAAGTTCAAAAATCTTAAATCAGAAGAGGATATGAAAGGTTCTGAGG
ATTTGAAGAAACACGGATGCACAGTATTGACAGCTCTGGGTACCATTCTCAAGAAAAAGGGCCAACACGC
TGCAGAAATACAACCCCTGGCACAGTCACATGCTACAAAACATAAAATTCCTGTTAAATATCTCGAGTTT
ATCTCAGAGATTATTATCGAGGTGTTGAAGAAGCGGCACTCTGGGGACTTTGGTGCCGATGCTCAGGGGG
CTATGAGTAAGGCCTTGGAGCTCTTCCGAAACGATATAGCAGCTAAGTACAAAGAATTGGGCTTCCAGGG
CTGATAAGCGGCCGCGTTTAAACGTCGACGGTATCGATAAGCTTGATATCGAATTCCGCCCCCCCCCCTA
ACGTTACTGGCCGAAGCCGCTTGGAATAAGGCCGGTGTGCGTTTGTCTATATGTTATTTTCCACCATATT
GCCGTCTTTTGGCAATGTGAGGGCCCGGAAACCTGGCCCTGTCTTCTTGACGAGCATTCCTAGGGGTCTT
TCCCCTCTCGCCAAAGGAATGCAAGGTCTGTTGAATGTCGTGAAGGAAGCAGTTCCTCTGGAAGCTTCTT
GAAGACAAACAACGTCTGTAGCGACCCTTTGCAGGCAGCGGAACCCCCCACCTGGCGACAGGTGCCTCTG
CGGCCAAAAGCCACGTGTATAAGATACACCTGCAAAGGCGGCACAACCCCAGTGCCACGTTGTGAGTTGG
ATAGTTGTGGAAAGAGTCAAATGGCTCTCCTCAAGCGTATTCAACAAGGGGCTGAAGGATGCCCAGAAGG
TACCCCATTGTATGGGATCTGATCTGGGGCCTCGGTGCACATGCTTTACATGTGTTTAGTCGAGGTTAAA
AAAACGTCTAGGCCCCCCGAACCACGGGGACGTGGTTTTCCTTTGAAAAACACGATGATAATATGGCCAC
AACCATGGTGAGCAAGGGCGAGGAGCTGTTCACCGGGGTGGTGCCCATCCTGGTCGAGCTGGACGGCGAC
GTAAACGGCCACAAGTTCAGCGTGTCTGGCGAGGGCGAGGGCGATGCCACCTACGGCAAGCTGACCCTGA
AGTTCATCTGCACCACCGGCAAGCTGCCCGTGCCCTGGCCCACCCTCGTGACCACCCTGACCTACGGCGT
GCAGTGCTTCAGCCGCTACCCCGACCACATGAAGCAGCACGACTTCTTCAAGTCCGCCATGCCCGAAGGC
TACGTCCAGGAGCGCACCATCTTCTTCAAGGACGACGGCAACTACAAGACCCGCGCCGAGGTGAAGTTCG
AGGGCGACACCCTGGTGAACCGCATCGAGCTGAAGGGCATCGACTTCAAGGAGGACGGCAACATCCTGGG
GCACAAGCTGGAGTACAACTACAACAGCCACAACGTCTATATCATGGCCGACAAGCAGAAGAACGGCATC
AAGGCGAACTTCAAGATCCGCCACAACATCGAGGACGGCAGCGTGCAGCTCGCCGACCACTACCAGCAGA
ACACCCCCATCGGCGACGGCCCCGTGCTGCTGCCCGACAACCACTACCTGAGCACCCAGTCCGCCCTGAG
CAAAGACCCCAACGAGAAGCGCGATCACATGGTCCTGCTGGAGTTCGTGACCGCCGCCGGGATCACTCTC
GGCATGGACGAGCTGTACAAGTAATGAATTAATTAAGAATTCGATAAAATAAAAGATTTTATTTAGTCTC
CAGAAAAAGGGGGGAATGAAAGACCCCACCTGTAGGTTTGGCAAGCTAGCTTAAGTAACGCCATTTTGCA
AGGCATGGAAAATACATAACTGAGAATAGAGAAGTTCAGATCAAGGTTAGGAACAGAGAGACAGCAGAAT
ATGGGCCAAACAGGATATCTGTGGTAAGCAGTTCCTGCCCCGGCTCAGGGCCAAGAACAGATGGTCCCCA
GATGCGGTCCCGCCCTCAGCAGTTTCTAGAGAACCATCAGATGTTTCCAGGGTGCCCCAAGGACCTGAAA
TGACCCTGTGCCTTATTTGAACTAACCAATCAGTTCGCTTCTCGCTTCTGTTCGCGCGCTTCTGCTCCCC
GAGCTCAATAAAAGAGCCCACAACCCCTCACTCGGCGCGCCAGTCCTCCGATAGACTGCGTCGCCCGGGT
ACCCGTGTATCCAATAAACCCTCTTGCAGTTGCATCCGACTTGTGGTCTCGCTGTTCCTTGGGAGGGTCT
CCTCTGAGTGATTGACTACCCGTCAGCGGGGGTCTTTCATGGGTAACAGTTTCTTGAAGTTGGAGAACAA
CATTCTGAGGGTAGGAGTCGAATATTAAGTAATCCTGACTCAATTAGCCACTGTTTTGAATCCACATACT
CCAATACTCCTGAAATAGTTCATTATGGACAGCGCAGAAAGAGCTGGGGAGAATTGTGAAATTGTTATCC
GCTCACAATTCCACACAACATACGAGCCGGAAGCATAAAGTGTAAAGCCTGGGGTGCCTAATGAGTGAGC
TAACTCACATTAATTGCGTTGCGCTCACTGCCCGCTTTCCAGTCGGGAAACCTGTCGTGCCAGCTGCATT
AATGAATCGGCCAACGCGCGGGGAGAGGCGGTTTGCGTATTGGGCGCTCTTCCGCTTCCTCGCTCACTGA
CTCGCTGCGCTCGGTCGTTCGGCTGCGGCGAGCGGTATCAGCTCACTCAAAGGCGGTAATACGGTTATCC
ACAGAATCAGGGGATAACGCAGGAAAGAACATGTGAGCAAAAGGCCAGCAAAAGGCCAGGAACCGTAAAA
AGGCCGCGTTGCTGGCGTTTTTCCATAGGCTCCGCCCCCCTGACGAGCATCACAAAAATCGACGCTCAAG
TCAGAGGTGGCGAAACCCGACAGGACTATAAAGATACCAGGCGTTTCCCCCTGGAAGCTCCCTCGTGCGC
TCTCCTGTTCCGACCCTGCCGCTTACCGGATACCTGTCCGCCTTTCTCCCTTCGGGAAGCGTGGCGCTTT
CTCATAGCTCACGCTGTAGGTATCTCAGTTCGGTGTAGGTCGTTCGCTCCAAGCTGGGCTGTGTGCACGA
ACCCCCCGTTCAGCCCGACCGCTGCGCCTTATCCGGTAACTATCGTCTTGAGTCCAACCCGGTAAGACAC
GACTTATCGCCACTGGCAGCAGCCACTGGTAACAGGATTAGCAGAGCGAGGTATGTAGGCGGTGCTACAG
AGTTCTTGAAGTGGTGGCCTAACTACGGCTACACTAGAAGAACAGTATTTGGTATCTGCGCTCTGCTGAA
GCCAGTTACCTTCGGAAAAAGAGTTGGTAGCTCTTGATCCGGCAAACAAACCACCGCTGGTAGCGGTGGT
TTTTTTGTTTGCAAGCAGCAGATTACGCGCAGAAAAAAAGGATCTCAAGAAGATCCTTTGATCTTTTCTA
CGGGGTCTGACGCTCAGTGGAACGAAAACTCACGTTAAGGGATTTTGGTCATGAGATTATCAAAAAGGAT
CTTCACCTAGATCCTTTTAAATTAAAAATGAAGTTTTAAATCAATCTAAAGTATATATGAGTAAACTTGG
TCTGACAGTTACCAATGCTTAATCAGTGAGGCACCTATCTCAGCGATCTGTCTATTTCGTTCATCCATAG
TTGCCTGACTCCCCGTCGTGTAGATAACTACGATACGGGAGGGCTTACCATCTGGCCCCAGTGCTGCAAT
GATACCGCGAGACCCACGCTCACCGGCTCCAGATTTATCAGCAATAAACCAGCCAGCCGGAAGGGCCGAG
CGCAGAAGTGGTCCTGCAACTTTATCCGCCTCCATCCAGTCTATTAATTGTTGCCGGGAAGCTAGAGTAA
GTAGTTCGCCAGTTAATAGTTTGCGCAACGTTGTTGCCATTGCTACAGGCATCGTGGTGTCACGCTCGTC
GTTTGGTATGGCTTCATTCAGCTCCGGTTCCCAACGATCAAGGCGAGTTACATGATCCCCCATGTTGTGC
AAAAAAGCGGTTAGCTCCTTCGGTCCTCCGATCGTTGTCAGAAGTAAGTTGGCCGCAGTGTTATCACTCA
TGGTTATGGCAGCACTGCATAATTCTCTTACTGTCATGCCATCCGTAAGATGCTTTTCTGTGACTGGTGA
GTACTCAACCAAGTCATTCTGAGAATAGTGTATGCGGCGACCGAGTTGCTCTTGCCCGGCGTCAATACGG
GATAATACCGCGCCACATAGCAGAACTTTAAAAGTGCTCATCATTGGAAAACGTTCTTCGGGGCGAAAAC
TCTCAAGGATCTTACCGCTGTTGAGATCCAGTTCGATGTAACCCACTCGTGCACCCAACTGATCTTCAGC
ATCTTTTACTTTCACCAGCGTTTCTGGGTGAGCAAAAACAGGAAGGCAAAATGCCGCAAAAAAGGGAATA
AGGGCGACACGGAAATGTTGAATACTCATACTCTTCCTTTTTCAATATTATTGAAGCATTTATCAGGGTT
ATTGTCTCATGAGCGGATACATATTTGAATGTATTTAGAAAAATAAACAAATAGGGGTTCCGCGCACATT
TCCCCGAAAAGTGCCACCTGACGTCTAAGAAACCATTATTATCATGACATTAACCTATAAAAATAGGCGT
ATCACGAGGCCCTTTCGTCTCGCGCGTTTCGGTGATGACGGTGAAAACCTCTGACACATGCAGCTCCCGG
AGACGGTCACAGCTTGTCTGTAAGCGGATGCCGGGAGCAGACAAGCCCGTCAGGGCGCGTCAGCGGGTGT
TGGCGGGTGTCGGGGCTGGCTTAACTATGCGGCATCAGAGCAGATTGTACTGAGAGTGCACCATATGCGG
TGTGAAATACCGCACAGATGCGTAAGGAGAAAATACCGCATCAGGCGCCATTCGCCATTCAGGCTGCGCA
ACTGTTGGGAAGGGCGATCGGTGCGGGCCTCTTCGCTATTACGCCAGCTGGCGAAAGGGGGATGTGCTGC
AAGGCGATTAAGTTGGGTAACGCCAGGGTTTTCCCAGTCACGACGTTGTAAAACGACGGCGCAAGGAATG
GTGCATGCAAGGAGATGGCGCCCAACAGTCCCCCGGCCACGGGGCCTGCCACCATACCCACGCCGAAACA
AGCGCTCATGAGCCCGAAGTGGCGAGCCCGATCTTCCCCATCGGTGATGTCGGCGATATAGGCGCCAGCA
ACCGCACCTGTGGCGCCGGTGATGCCGGCCACGATGCGTCCGGCGTAGAGGCGATTAGTCCAATTTGTTA
AAGACAGGATATCAGTGGTCCAGGCTCTAGTTTTGACTCAACAATATCACCAGCTGAAGCCTATAGAGTA
CGAGCCATAGATAAAATAAAAGATTTTATTTAGTCTCCAGAAAAAGGGGGGAATGAAAGACCCCACCTGT
AGGTTTGGCAAGCTAGCTTAAGTAACGCCATTTTGCAAGGCATGGAAAATACATAACTGAGAATAGAGAA
GTTCAGATCAAGGTTAGGAACAGAGAGACAGCAGAATATGGGCCAAACAGGATATCTGTGGTAAGCAGTT
CCTGCCCCGGCTCAGGGCCAAGAACAGATGGTCCCCAGATGCGGTCCCGCCCTCAGCAGTTTCTAGAGAA
CCATCAGATGTTTCCAGGGTGCCCCAAGGACCTGAAATGACCCTGTGCCTTATTTGAACTAACCAATCAG
TTCGCTTCTCGCTTCTGTTCGCGCGCTTCTGCTCCCCGAGCTCAATAAAAGAGCCCACAACCCCTCACTC
GGCGCGCCAGTCCTCCGATAGACTGCGTCGCCCGGGTACCCGTATTCCCAATAAAGCCTCTTGCTGTTTG
CATCCGAATCGTGGACTCGCTGATCCTTGGGAGGGTCTCCTCAGATTGATTGACTGCCCACCTCGGGGGT
CTTTCATTTGGAGGTTCCACCGAGATTTGGAGACCCCTGCCCAGGGACCACCGACCCCCCCGCCGGGAGG
TAAGCTGGCCAGCGGTCGTTTCGTGTCTGTCTCTGTCTTTGTGCGTGTTTGTGCCGGCATCTAATGTTTG
CGCCTGCGTCTGTACTAGTTAGCTAACTAGCTCTGTATCTGGCGGACCCGTGGTGGAACTGACGAGTTCT
GAACACCCGGCCGCAACCCTGGGAGACGTCCCAGGGACTTTGGGGGCCGTTTTTGTGGCCCGACCTGAGG
AAGGGAGTCGATGTGGAATCCGACCCCGTCAGGATATGTGGTTCTGGTAGGAGACGAGAACCTAAAACAG
TTCCCGCCTCCGTCTGAATTTTTGCTTTCGGTTTGGAACCGAAGCCGCGCGTCTTGTCTGCTGCAGCGCT
GCAGCATCGTTCTGTGTTGTCTCTGTCTGACTGTGTTTCTGTATTTGTCTGAAAATTAGGGCCAGACTGT
TACCACTCCCTTAAGTTTGACCTTAGGTCACTGGAAAGATGTCGAGCGGATCGCTCACAACCAGTCGGTA
GATGTCAAGAAGAGACGTTGGGTTACCTTCTGCTCTGCAGAATGGCCAACCTTTAACGTCGGATGGCCGC
GAGACGGCACCTTTAACCGAGACCTCATCACCCAGGTTAAGATCAAGGTCTTTTCACCTGGCCCGCATGG
ACACCCAGACCAGGTCCCCTACATCGTGACCTGGGAAGCCTTGGCTTTTGACCCCCCTCCCTGGGTCAAG
CCCTTTGTACACCCTAAGCCTCCGCCTCCTCTTCCTCCATCCGCCCCGTCTCTCCCCCTTGAACCTCCTC
GTTCGACCCCGCCTCGATCCTCCCTTTATCCAGCCCTCACTCCTTCTCTAGGCGCCGGAATT
